Addgene plasmid #109735: p3E-rab4a-DN
Purpose: Multisite gateway vector for 3' tagging with dominant negative rab4a
Depositing lab: Rob Parton. Depositing organization: University of Queensland, Institute for Molecular Bioscience. Publication: In vivo cell biological screening identifies an endocytic capture mechanism for T-tubule formation. Hall TE, Martel N, Ariotti N, Xiong Z, Lo HP, Ferguson C, Rae J, Lim YW, Parton RG. Nat Commun. 2020 Jul 24;11(1):3711. doi: 10.1038/s41467-020-17486-w. PubMed 32709891.
Backbone
  Vector backbone: pDONR p2R-p3
  Vector type: Zebrafish plasmids
Growth in bacteria
  Bacterial resistance: Kanamycin, 50 μg/mL
  Growth temperature: 37°C
  Growth strain: DH5alpha
  Copy number: High Copy
Gene/Insert
  Gene/Insert name: rab4a
  Species: D. rerio (zebrafish)
  Mutation: dominant negative
  Entrez Gene: rab4a (a.k.a. fc93b03, wu:fc93b03)
  Cloning method: Gateway Cloning
Terms and licenses: Academic/Nonprofit Terms; Industry Terms: Not Available to Industry
How to cite: p3E-rab4a-DN was a gift from Rob Parton (Addgene plasmid # 109735 ; http://n2t.net/addgene:109735 ; RRID:Addgene_109735)
