[The description below was written by a language model from this plasmid's Addgene catalogue record and pLannotate feature annotations shown in this document.]
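Description:
p3E-rab4a-DN is a 3' entry clone for multisite Gateway assembly, built in the pDONR P2R-P3 backbone and catalogued among zebrafish plasmids. It is a small (about 3.3 kb) bacterial plasmid that carries no eukaryotic promoter or polyadenylation signal of its own. It is propagated in E. coli from a high-copy ColE1/pUC-type origin and selected with kanamycin through the aph(3')-Ia resistance gene. Backbone elements typical of pDONR vectors are also annotated, including rrnB T1 and T2 transcription terminators upstream of the recombination cassette, a T7 promoter, and short lacI and lacZα remnants.

The insert is the zebrafish rab4a coding sequence in a dominant-negative form; the record does not state which specific mutation was introduced. The automated annotation labels the roughly 640 bp open reading frame as human RAB4A, which reflects similarity to the closest database match rather than the species of origin given in the catalogue entry. Rab4a is a small GTPase that cycles between GTP- and GDP-bound states and acts in vesicular and endosomal trafficking. The open reading frame is flanked by an attR2 site on one side and, on the other, by an attB3 core overlapping an attL fragment, consistent with the attR2/attL3 configuration of a 3' entry clone. In an LR reaction with a 5' promoter entry clone, a middle entry clone and a destination vector, rab4a-DN is placed in the third position, so it can be fused to the C-terminal end of a middle-element protein such as a fluorescent tag. The associated work was an in vivo cell biological screen on T-tubule formation. The two sequence records describe the same 3,280 nt plasmid with different start coordinates.
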