Features (pLannotate 1.2.2; 11 found; start..end, strand, type, name):
    121..213     +  CDS            lacI (fragment): lac repressor; lacI; The lac repressor binds to the lac operator to inhibit transcription in E. coli. This inhibition can be relieved by adding lactose or isopropyl-β-D-thiogalactopyranoside (IPTG).
    268..295     -  terminator     rrnB T2 terminator: transcription terminator T2 from the E. coli rrnB gene
    427..470     +  terminator     rrnB T1 terminator: Escherichia coli rrnB; transcription terminator T1 from the E. coli rrnB gene
    517..553     -  CDS            lacZα (fragment): LacZα fragment of β-galactosidase; lacZ fragment
    624..748     -  protein_bind   attR2: mutant version of attR; recombination site for the Gateway® LR reaction LR Clonase™
    750..1385    +  CDS            RAB4A: RAB4A_HUMAN - Also known as RAB4. Experimental evidence at protein level: Swiss-Prot protein existence level 1. Small GTPase which cycles between an active GTP-bound and an inactive GDP-bound state (PubMed:15907487, PubMed:16034420). Involved in protein transport (PubMed:29425100). Plays a role in vesicular traffic. Mediates VEGFR2 endosomal trafficking to enhance VEGFR2 signaling (PubMed:29425100). Acts as a regulator of platelet alpha- granule release during activation and aggregation of platelets (By similarity). From Homo sapiens (Human).
   1389..1409    -  protein_bind   attB3: mutant version of attB; core recombination site for the Gateway® BP reaction BP Clonase™
   1400..1485    -  protein_bind   attL1 (fragment): mutant version of attL; recombination site for the Gateway® LR reaction LR Clonase™
   1522..1540    -  promoter       T7 promoter: promoter for bacteriophage T7 RNA polymerase
   1674..2483    +  CDS            KanR: aminoglycoside phosphotransferase; aph(3')-Ia; confers resistance to kanamycin in bacteria or G418 (Geneticin®) in eukaryotes
   2630..3218    +  rep_origin     ori: high-copy-number ColE1/pMB1/pBR322/pUC origin of replication
>Addgene plasmid #109735 | p3E-rab4a-DN | depositor full sequence | sequence record 206672 | Full Sequence
CTTTCCTGCGTTATCCCCTGATTCTGTGGATAACCGTATTACCGCCTTTGAGTGAGCTGATACCGCTCGC
CGCAGCCGAACGACCGAGCGCAGCGAGTCAGTGAGCGAGGAAGCGGAAGAGCGCCCAATACGCAAACCGC
CTCTCCCCGCGCGTTGGCCGATTCATTAATGCAGCTGGCACGACAGGTTTCCCGACTGGAAAGCGGGCAG
TGAGCGCAACGCAATTAATACGCGTACCGCTAGCCAGGAAGAGTTTGTAGAAACGCAAAAAGGCCATCCG
TCAGGATGGCCTTCTGCTTAGTTTGATGCCTGGCAGTTTATGGCGGGCGTCCTGCCCGCCACCCTCCGGG
CCGTTGCTTCACAACGTTCAAATCCGCTCCCGGCGGATTTGTCCTACTCAGGAGAGCGTTCACCGACAAA
CAACAGATAAAACGAAAGGCCCAGTCTTCCGACTGAGCCTTTCGTTTTATTTGATGCCTGGCAGTTCCCT
ACTCTCGCGTTAACGCTAGCATGGATGTTTTCCCAGTCACGACGTTGTAAAACGACGGCCAGTCTTAAGC
TCGGGCCCTGCAGCTCTAGAGCTCGAATTCTACAGGTCACTAATACCATCTAAGTAGTTGGTTCATAGTG
ACTGCATATGTTGTGTTTTACAGTATTATGTAGTCTGTTTTTTATGCAAAATCTAATTTAATATATTGAT
ATTTATATCATTTTACGTTTCTCGTTCAACTTTCTTGTACAAAGTGGTGTCAGAGACATACGATTTCTTG
TTTAAGTTTCTTGTGATTGGGAATGCTGGAACAGGAAAAAACTGTCTTCTTCATCAGTTCATAGAAAAAA
GATTCAAAGATGACTCAAATCACACTATTGGGGTTGAATTTGGTTCGAAGATAATCAGCGTGGTCAATAA
GTTTGTAAAGCTCCAGATCTGGGACACAGCAGGACAGGAGCGTTTCAGGTCTGTAACTAGGAGTTATTAC
AGAGGCGCAGCAGGGGCTCTTCTAGTCTATGACATCACTAGTCGAGAAACATACAACGCTCTAACCAACT
GGCTGACAGATGCCCGGATGTTGGCCAGTCAGAACATAGTGATCATACTATGTGGAAACAAGAAGGATCT
GGATGCTGACCGCGAGGTGACCTTTCTGGAGGCTTCACGCTTCGCTCAGGAGAATGAGCTTATGTTTTTG
GAGACCAGTGCTCTGACAGGGGAGAATGTGGAGGAAGCTTTCGTCCAGTGTGCTCGAAAAATCCTTAACA
AAATTGAATCAGGAGAGCTGGACCCAGAGCGGATGGGTTCAGGAATCCAGTATGGAGACGCGGCTCTTCG
ACAGCTGCGTTCACCCAGACGGGCACAAGCCGAGAGCATCCAGGAGTGTGGCTGTTAACAACTTTATTAT
ACAAAGTTGGCATTATAAAAAAGCATTGCTTATCAATTTGTTGCAACGAACAGGTCACTATCAGTCAAAA
TAAAATCATTATTTGGAGCTCCATGGTAGCGTTAACGCGGCCGCGATATCCCCTATAGTGAGTCGTATTA
CATGGTCATAGCTGTTTCCTGGCAGCTCTGGCCCGTGTCTCAAAATCTCTGATGTTACATTGCACAAGAT
AAAAATATATCATCATGAACAATAAAACTGTCTGCTTACATAAACAGTAATACAAGGGGTGTTATGAGCC
ATATTCAACGGGAAACGTCGAGGCCGCGATTAAATTCCAACATGGATGCTGATTTATATGGGTATAAATG
GGCTCGCGATAATGTCGGGCAATCAGGTGCGACAATCTATCGCTTGTATGGGAAGCCCGATGCGCCAGAG
TTGTTTCTGAAACATGGCAAAGGTAGCGTTGCCAATGATGTTACAGATGAGATGGTCAGACTAAACTGGC
TGACGGAATTTATGCCTCTTCCGACCATCAAGCATTTTATCCGTACTCCTGATGATGCATGGTTACTCAC
CACTGCGATCCCCGGAAAAACAGCATTCCAGGTATTAGAAGAATATCCTGATTCAGGTGAAAATATTGTT
GATGCGCTGGCAGTGTTCCTGCGCCGGTTGCATTCGATTCCTGTTTGTAATTGTCCTTTTAACAGCGATC
GCGTATTTCGTCTCGCTCAGGCGCAATCACGAATGAATAACGGTTTGGTTGATGCGAGTGATTTTGATGA
CGAGCGTAATGGCTGGCCTGTTGAACAAGTCTGGAAAGAAATGCATAAACTTTTGCCATTCTCACCGGAT
TCAGTCGTCACTCATGGTGATTTCTCACTTGATAACCTTATTTTTGACGAGGGGAAATTAATAGGTTGTA
TTGATGTTGGACGAGTCGGAATCGCAGACCGATACCAGGATCTTGCCATCCTATGGAACTGCCTCGGTGA
GTTTTCTCCTTCATTACAGAAACGGCTTTTTCAAAAATATGGTATTGATAATCCTGATATGAATAAATTG
CAGTTTCATTTGATGCTCGATGAGTTTTTCTAATCAGAATTGGTTAATTGGTTGTAACACTGGCAGAGCA
TTACGCTGACTTGACGGGACGGCGCAAGCTCATGACCAAAATCCCTTAACGTGAGTTACGCGTCGTTCCA
CTGAGCGTCAGACCCCGTAGAAAAGATCAAAGGATCTTCTTGAGATCCTTTTTTTCTGCGCGTAATCTGC
TGCTTGCAAACAAAAAAACCACCGCTACCAGCGGTGGTTTGTTTGCCGGATCAAGAGCTACCAACTCTTT
TTCCGAAGGTAACTGGCTTCAGCAGAGCGCAGATACCAAATACTGTCCTTCTAGTGTAGCCGTAGTTAGG
CCACCACTTCAAGAACTCTGTAGCACCGCCTACATACCTCGCTCTGCTAATCCTGTTACCAGTGGCTGCT
GCCAGTGGCGATAAGTCGTGTCTTACCGGGTTGGACTCAAGACGATAGTTACCGGATAAGGCGCAGCGGT
CGGGCTGAACGGGGGGTTCGTGCACACAGCCCAGCTTGGAGCGAACGACCTACACCGAACTGAGATACCT
ACAGCGTGAGCATTGAGAAAGCGCCACGCTTCCCGAAGGGAGAAAGGCGGACAGGTATCCGGTAAGCGGC
AGGGTCGGAACAGGAGAGCGCACGAGGGAGCTTCCAGGGGGAAACGCCTGGTATCTTTATAGTCCTGTCG
GGTTTCGCCACCTCTGACTTGAGCGTCGATTTTTGTGATGCTCGTCAGGGGGGCGGAGCCTATGGAAAAA
CGCCAGCAACGCGGCCTTTTTACGGTTCCTGGCCTTTTGCTGGCCTTTTGCTCACATGTT
