Features (pLannotate 1.2.2; 12 found; start..end, strand, type, name):
      1..125     -  protein_bind   attR2: mutant version of attR; recombination site for the Gateway® LR reaction LR Clonase™
    127..762     +  CDS            RAB4A: RAB4A_HUMAN - Also known as RAB4. Experimental evidence at protein level: Swiss-Prot protein existence level 1. Small GTPase which cycles between an active GTP-bound and an inactive GDP-bound state (PubMed:15907487, PubMed:16034420). Involved in protein transport (PubMed:29425100). Plays a role in vesicular traffic. Mediates VEGFR2 endosomal trafficking to enhance VEGFR2 signaling (PubMed:29425100). Acts as a regulator of platelet alpha- granule release during activation and aggregation of platelets (By similarity). From Homo sapiens (Human).
    766..786     -  protein_bind   attB3: mutant version of attB; core recombination site for the Gateway® BP reaction BP Clonase™
    777..862     -  protein_bind   attL1 (fragment): mutant version of attL; recombination site for the Gateway® LR reaction LR Clonase™
    899..917     -  promoter       T7 promoter: promoter for bacteriophage T7 RNA polymerase
   1051..1860    +  CDS            KanR: aminoglycoside phosphotransferase; aph(3')-Ia; confers resistance to kanamycin in bacteria or G418 (Geneticin®) in eukaryotes
   2007..2595    +  rep_origin     ori: high-copy-number ColE1/pMB1/pBR322/pUC origin of replication
   2778..2870    +  CDS            lacI (fragment): lac repressor; lacI; The lac repressor binds to the lac operator to inhibit transcription in E. coli. This inhibition can be relieved by adding lactose or isopropyl-β-D-thiogalactopyranoside (IPTG).
   2925..2952    -  terminator     rrnB T2 terminator: transcription terminator T2 from the E. coli rrnB gene
   3084..3127    +  terminator     rrnB T1 terminator: Escherichia coli rrnB; transcription terminator T1 from the E. coli rrnB gene
   3174..3210    -  CDS            lacZα (fragment): LacZα fragment of β-galactosidase; lacZ fragment
   3248..3277    -  protein_bind   attP2 (fragment): mutant version of attP; recombination site for the Gateway® BP reaction BP Clonase™
>Addgene plasmid #109735 | p3E-rab4a-DN | addgene full sequence | sequence record 224065 | Addgene NGS Result
CATAGTGACTGCATATGTTGTGTTTTACAGTATTATGTAGTCTGTTTTTTATGCAAAATCTAATTTAATA
TATTGATATTTATATCATTTTACGTTTCTCGTTCAACTTTCTTGTACAAAGTGGTGTCAGAGACATACGA
TTTCTTGTTTAAGTTTCTTGTGATTGGGAATGCTGGAACAGGAAAAAACTGTCTTCTTCATCAGTTCATA
GAAAAAAGATTCAAAGATGACTCAAATCACACTATTGGGGTTGAATTTGGTTCGAAGATAATCAGCGTGG
TCAATAAGTTTGTAAAGCTCCAGATCTGGGACACAGCAGGACAGGAGCGTTTCAGGTCTGTAACTAGGAG
TTATTACAGAGGCGCAGCAGGGGCTCTTCTAGTCTATGACATCACTAGTCGAGAAACATACAACGCTCTA
ACCAACTGGCTGACAGATGCCCGGATGTTGGCCAGTCAGAACATAGTGATCATACTATGTGGAAACAAGA
AGGATCTGGATGCTGACCGCGAGGTGACCTTTCTGGAGGCTTCACGCTTCGCTCAGGAGAATGAGCTTAT
GTTTTTGGAGACCAGTGCTCTGACAGGGGAGAATGTGGAGGAAGCTTTCGTCCAGTGTGCTCGAAAAATC
CTTAACAAAATTGAATCAGGAGAGCTGGACCCAGAGCGGATGGGTTCAGGAATCCAGTATGGAGACGCGG
CTCTTCGACAGCTGCGTTCACCCAGACGGGCACAAGCCGAGAGCATCCAGGAGTGTGGCTGTTAACAACT
TTATTATACAAAGTTGGCATTATAAAAAAGCATTGCTTATCAATTTGTTGCAACGAACAGGTCACTATCA
GTCAAAATAAAATCATTATTTGGAGCTCCATGGTAGCGTTAACGCGGCCGCGATATCCCCTATAGTGAGT
CGTATTACATGGTCATAGCTGTTTCCTGGCAGCTCTGGCCCGTGTCTCAAAATCTCTGATGTTACATTGC
ACAAGATAAAAATATATCATCATGAACAATAAAACTGTCTGCTTACATAAACAGTAATACAAGGGGTGTT
ATGAGCCATATTCAACGGGAAACGTCGAGGCCGCGATTAAATTCCAACATGGATGCTGATTTATATGGGT
ATAAATGGGCTCGCGATAATGTCGGGCAATCAGGTGCGACAATCTATCGCTTGTATGGGAAGCCCGATGC
GCCAGAGTTGTTTCTGAAACATGGCAAAGGTAGCGTTGCCAATGATGTTACAGATGAGATGGTCAGACTA
AACTGGCTGACGGAATTTATGCCTCTTCCGACCATCAAGCATTTTATCCGTACTCCTGATGATGCATGGT
TACTCACCACTGCGATCCCCGGAAAAACAGCATTCCAGGTATTAGAAGAATATCCTGATTCAGGTGAAAA
TATTGTTGATGCGCTGGCAGTGTTCCTGCGCCGGTTGCATTCGATTCCTGTTTGTAATTGTCCTTTTAAC
AGCGATCGCGTATTTCGTCTCGCTCAGGCGCAATCACGAATGAATAACGGTTTGGTTGATGCGAGTGATT
TTGATGACGAGCGTAATGGCTGGCCTGTTGAACAAGTCTGGAAAGAAATGCATAAACTTTTGCCATTCTC
ACCGGATTCAGTCGTCACTCATGGTGATTTCTCACTTGATAACCTTATTTTTGACGAGGGGAAATTAATA
GGTTGTATTGATGTTGGACGAGTCGGAATCGCAGACCGATACCAGGATCTTGCCATCCTATGGAACTGCC
TCGGTGAGTTTTCTCCTTCATTACAGAAACGGCTTTTTCAAAAATATGGTATTGATAATCCTGATATGAA
TAAATTGCAGTTTCATTTGATGCTCGATGAGTTTTTCTAATCAGAATTGGTTAATTGGTTGTAACACTGG
CAGAGCATTACGCTGACTTGACGGGACGGCGCAAGCTCATGACCAAAATCCCTTAACGTGAGTTACGCGT
CGTTCCACTGAGCGTCAGACCCCGTAGAAAAGATCAAAGGATCTTCTTGAGATCCTTTTTTTCTGCGCGT
AATCTGCTGCTTGCAAACAAAAAAACCACCGCTACCAGCGGTGGTTTGTTTGCCGGATCAAGAGCTACCA
ACTCTTTTTCCGAAGGTAACTGGCTTCAGCAGAGCGCAGATACCAAATACTGTTCTTCTAGTGTAGCCGT
AGTTAGGCCACCACTTCAAGAACTCTGTAGCACCGCCTACATACCTCGCTCTGCTAATCCTGTTACCAGT
GGCTGCTGCCAGTGGCGATAAGTCGTGTCTTACCGGGTTGGACTCAAGACGATAGTTACCGGATAAGGCG
CAGCGGTCGGGCTGAACGGGGGGTTCGTGCACACAGCCCAGCTTGGAGCGAACGACCTACACCGAACTGA
GATACCTACAGCGTGAGCTATGAGAAAGCGCCACGCTTCCCGAAGGGAGAAAGGCGGACAGGTATCCGGT
AAGCGGCAGGGTCGGAACAGGAGAGCGCACGAGGGAGCTTCCAGGGGGAAACGCCTGGTATCTTTATAGT
CCTGTCGGGTTTCGCCACCTCTGACTTGAGCGTCGATTTTTGTGATGCTCGTCAGGGGGGCGGAGCCTAT
GGAAAAACGCCAGCAACGCGGCCTTTTTACGGTTCCTGGCCTTTTGCTGGCCTTTTGCTCACATGTTCTT
TCCTGCGTTATCCCCTGATTCTGTGGATAACCGTATTACCGCCTTTGAGTGAGCTGATACCGCTCGCCGC
AGCCGAACGACCGAGCGCAGCGAGTCAGTGAGCGAGGAAGCGGAAGAGCGCCCAATACGCAAACCGCCTC
TCCCCGCGCGTTGGCCGATTCATTAATGCAGCTGGCACGACAGGTTTCCCGACTGGAAAGCGGGCAGTGA
GCGCAACGCAATTAATACGCGTACCGCTAGCCAGGAAGAGTTTGTAGAAACGCAAAAAGGCCATCCGTCA
GGATGGCCTTCTGCTTAGTTTGATGCCTGGCAGTTTATGGCGGGCGTCCTGCCCGCCACCCTCCGGGCCG
TTGCTTCACAACGTTCAAATCCGCTCCCGGCGGATTTGTCCTACTCAGGAGAGCGTTCACCGACAAACAA
CAGATAAAACGAAAGGCCCAGTCTTCCGACTGAGCCTTTCGTTTTATTTGATGCCTGGCAGTTCCCTACT
CTCGCGTTAACGCTAGCATGGATGTTTTCCCAGTCACGACGTTGTAAAACGACGGCCAGTCTTAAGCTCG
GGCCCTGCAGCTCTAGAGCTCGAATTCTACAGGTCACTAATACCATCTAAGTAGTTGGTT
